Addgene plasmid #231726: pLIB-FLAG(N)-CDC73
Purpose: Protein expression in insect cells
Depositing lab: Jesper Svejstrup. Depositing organization: University of Copenhagen. Publication: PAF1C-mediated activation of CDK12/13 kinase activity is critical for CTD phosphorylation and transcript elongation. Lopez Martinez D, Todorovski I, Noe Gonzalez M, Rusimbi C, Blears D, Khallou N, Han Z, Dirac-Svejstrup AB, Svejstrup JQ. Mol Cell. 2025 May 15;85(10):1952-1967.e8. doi: 10.1016/j.molcel.2025.04.012. Epub 2025 May 1. PubMed 40315851.
Backbone
  Vector backbone: pLIB
  Vector type: Insect Expression
Growth in bacteria
  Bacterial resistance: Ampicillin, 100 μg/mL
  Growth temperature: 37°C
  Growth strain: DH5alpha
  Copy number: High Copy
Gene/Insert
  Gene/Insert name: CDC73
  Species: H. sapiens (human)
  Entrez Gene: CDC73 (a.k.a. C1orf28, FIHP, HPTJT, HRPT1, HRPT2, HYX)
  Tag / fusion protein: Flag-3C (N terminal on insert)
  Cloning method: Gibson Cloning
Terms and licenses: Academic/Nonprofit Terms; Industry Terms: Not Available to Industry
Depositor comments: Please visit https://doi.org/10.1101/2024.10.14.618141 for bioRxiv preprint.
How to cite: pLIB-FLAG(N)-CDC73 was a gift from Jesper Svejstrup (Addgene plasmid # 231726 ; http://n2t.net/addgene:231726 ; RRID:Addgene_231726)
