[The description below was written by a language model from this plasmid's Addgene catalogue record and pLannotate feature annotations shown in this document.]
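Description:
pLIB-FLAG(N)-CDC73 is a 6.5 kb baculovirus transfer plasmid built on the pLIB backbone for producing human CDC73 in insect cells. It is maintained in E. coli at high copy through a ColE1/pUC-type origin and selected with ampicillin (AmpR under its own bla promoter); an f1 origin is also annotated. The expression cassette sits between the Tn7R and Tn7L ends of a mini-Tn7 element, together with a gentamicin acetyltransferase gene driven by the integron Pc promoter. This arrangement normally allows Tn7 transposition of the cassette and its gentamicin marker into a baculoviral bacmid, from which recombinant virus is generated. A loxP site lies just upstream of the promoter and could support Cre-mediated fusion with other plasmids, although the record does not describe such use.

The payload is driven by the Autographa californica polyhedrin promoter, a very late baculoviral promoter that gives strong expression in infected insect cells. It directs an N-terminal FLAG epitope followed by an HRV 3C (PreScission) protease site fused to the full CDC73 coding sequence, with an SV40 polyadenylation signal downstream. The tag permits anti-FLAG affinity capture, and 3C cleavage can then remove it from the purified protein. Several short annotated fragments (lacZα, bom, R6K γ ori, SV40 large T antigen, SET1) are most likely backbone remnants or incidental matches rather than functional parts. CDC73 is a subunit of the PAF1 complex, which acts with RNA polymerase II during transcription. The associated publication concerns PAF1C activation of CDK12/13 kinase activity, consistent with use of this plasmid to make recombinant CDC73 for biochemical work.
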