Features (pLannotate 1.2.2; 20 found; start..end, strand, type, name):
    324..340     +  CDS            lacZα (fragment): LacZα fragment of β-galactosidase; lacZ fragment
    345..799     +  rep_origin     f1 ori (sequence partly withheld): f1 bacteriophage origin of replication; arrow indicates direction of (+) strand synthesis
    825..929     +  promoter       AmpR promoter: bla
    930..1790    +  CDS            AmpR: β-lactamase; bla; confers resistance to ampicillin, carbenicillin, and related antibiotics
   1961..2549    +  rep_origin     ori: high-copy-number ColE1/pMB1/pBR322/pUC origin of replication
   2735..2786    -  misc_feature   bom (fragment): basis of mobility region from pBR322
   2854..3078    -  mobile_element Tn7R: mini-Tn7 element (right end of the Tn7 transposon) Tn7
   3145..3678    -  CDS            GmR: gentamycin acetyltransferase; aacC1; confers resistance to gentamycin
   3867..3895    -  promoter       Pc promoter: intI1 (promoter lies within the coding sequence); class 1 integron promoter
   3873..4235    -  CDS            YPR2_ECOLX (fragment): Protein predicted: Swiss-Prot protein existence level 4. From Escherichia coli.
   4235..4262    -  rep_origin     R6K γ ori (fragment): γ replication origin from E. coli plasmid R6K; requires the R6K initiator protein pi for replication
   4291..4324    +  protein_bind   loxP: Cre-mediated recombination occurs in the 8-bp core sequence (GCATACAT). Cre recombinase
   4372..4463    +  promoter       polyhedrin promoter: polh from Autographa californica; promoter for the baculovirus polyhedrin gene
   4512..4532    +  CDS            FLAG (fragment): FLAG® epitope tag, followed by an enterokinase cleavage site
   4539..4562    +  CDS            HRV 3C site: recognition and cleavage site for human rhinovirus 3C and PreScission proteases
   4563..6155    +  CDS            CDC73 (sequence withheld): CDC73_HUMAN - Also known as C1orf28, HRPT2. Experimental evidence at protein level: Swiss-Prot protein existence level 1. Tumor suppressor probably involved in transcriptional and post-transcriptional control pathways. May be involved in cell cycle progression through the regulation of cyclin D1/PRAD1 expression. Component of the PAF1 complex (PAF1C) which has multiple functions during transcription by RNA polymerase II and is implicated in regulation of development and maintenance of embryonic stem cell pluripotency. PAF1C associates with RNA polymerase II through interaction with POLR2A CTD
   6182..6265    +  CDS            large T antigen (fragment): large T antigen from SV40 (simian virus 40)
   6288..6422    +  polyA_signal   SV40 poly(A) signal: SV40 polyadenylation signal
   6451..6500    +  CDS            SET1 (fragment): solubility-enhancement tag derived from T7 phage gene 10B
   6532..161     -  mobile_element Tn7L (across the origin): mini-Tn7 element (left end of the Tn7 transposon) Tn7
>Addgene plasmid #231726 | pLIB-FLAG(N)-CDC73 | addgene full sequence | sequence record 461133 | Addgene NGS Result
GATAAGTGAAATCTAGTTCCAAACTATTTTGTCATTTTTAATTTTCGTATTAGCTTACGACGCTACACCC
AGTTCCCATCTATTTTGTCACTCTTCCCTAAATAATCCTTAAAAACTCCATTTCCACCCCTCCCAGTTCC
CAACTATTTTGTCCGCCCACAGCGGGGCATTTTTCTTCCTGTTATGTTTTTAATCAAACATCCTGCCAAC
TCCATGTGACAAACCGTCATCTTCGGCTACTTTTTCTCTGTCACAGAATGAAAATTTTTCTGTCATCTCT
TCGTTATTAATGTTTGTAATTGACTGAATATCAACGCTTATTTGCAGCCTGAATGGCGAATGGG
[124 nt withheld, positions 345-468]
C
[91 nt withheld, positions 470-560]
A
[49 nt withheld, positions 562-610]
CCTTTGACGTTGGAGTCCACGTTCTT
[37 nt withheld, positions 637-673]
ACCCTATCTCGGTCTATTCTTTTGATTTATAAGGGATTTTGCCGATTTCGGCCTATTGGTTAAAAAATGA
GCTGATTTAACAAAAATTTAACGCGAATTTTAACAAAATATTAACGCTTACAATTTAGGTGGCACTTTTC
GGGGAAATGTGCGCGGAACCCCTATTTGTTTATTTTTCTAAATACATTCAAATATGTATCCGCTCATGAG
ACAATAACCCTGATAAATGCTTCAATAATATTGAAAAAGGAAGAGTATGAGTATTCAACATTTCCGTGTC
GCCCTTATTCCCTTTTTTGCGGCATTTTGCCTTCCTGTTTTTGCTCACCCAGAAACGCTGGTGAAAGTAA
AAGATGCTGAAGATCAGTTGGGTGCACGAGTGGGTTACATCGAACTGGATCTCAACAGCGGTAAGATCCT
TGAGAGTTTTCGCCCCGAAGAACGTTTTCCAATGATGAGCACTTTTAAAGTTCTGCTATGTGGCGCGGTA
TTATCCCGTATTGACGCCGGGCAAGAGCAACTCGGTCGCCGCATACACTATTCTCAGAATGACTTGGTTG
AGTACTCACCAGTCACAGAAAAGCATCTTACGGATGGCATGACAGTAAGAGAATTATGCAGTGCTGCCAT
AACCATGAGTGATAACACTGCGGCCAACTTACTTCTGACAACGATCGGAGGACCGAAGGAGCTAACCGCT
TTTTTGCACAACATGGGGGATCATGTAACTCGCCTTGATCGTTGGGAACCGGAGCTGAATGAAGCCATAC
CAAACGACGAGCGTGACACCACGATGCCTGTAGCAATGGCAACAACGTTGCGCAAACTATTAACTGGCGA
ACTACTTACTCTAGCTTCCCGGCAACAATTAATAGACTGGATGGAGGCGGATAAAGTTGCAGGACCACTT
CTGCGCTCGGCCCTTCCGGCTGGCTGGTTTATTGCTGATAAATCTGGAGCCGGTGAGCGTGGGTCTCGCG
GTATCATTGCAGCACTGGGGCCAGATGGTAAGCCCTCCCGTATCGTAGTTATCTACACGACGGGGAGTCA
GGCAACTATGGATGAACGAAATAGACAGATCGCTGAGATAGGTGCCTCACTGATTAAGCATTGGTAACTG
TCAGACCAAGTTTACTCATATATACTTTAGATTGATTTAAAACTTCATTTTTAATTTAAAAGGATCTAGG
TGAAGATCCTTTTTGATAATCTCATGACCAAAATCCCTTAACGTGAGTTTTCGTTCCACTGAGCGTCAGA
CCCCGTAGAAAAGATCAAAGGATCTTCTTGAGATCCTTTTTTTCTGCGCGTAATCTGCTGCTTGCAAACA
AAAAAACCACCGCTACCAGCGGTGGTTTGTTTGCCGGATCAAGAGCTACCAACTCTTTTTCCGAAGGTAA
CTGGCTTCAGCAGAGCGCAGATACCAAATACTATTCTTCTAGTGTAGCCGTAGTTAGGCCACCACTTCAA
GAACTCTGTAGCACCGCCTACATACCTCGCTCTGCTAATCCTGTTACCAGTGGCTGCTGCCAGTGGCGAT
AAGTCGTGTCTTACCGGGTTGGACTCAAGACGATAGTTACCGGATAAGGCGCAGCGGTCGGGCTGAACGG
GGGGTTCGTGCACACAGCCCAGCTTGGAGCGAACGACCTACACCGAACTGAGATACCTACAGCGTGAGCT
ATGAGAAAGCGCCACGCTTCCCGAAGGGAGAAAGGCGGACAGGTATCCGGTAAGCGGCAGGGTCGGAACA
GGAGAGCGCACGAGGGAGCTTCCAGGGGGAAACGCCTGGTATCTTTATAGTCCTGTCGGGTTTCGCCACC
TCTGACTTGAGCGTCGATTTTTGTGATGCTCGTCAGGGGGGCGGAGCCTATGGAAAAACGCCAGCAACGC
GGCCTTTTTACGGTTCCTGGCCTTTTGCTGGCCTTTTGCTCACATGTTCTTTCCTGCGTTATCCCCTGAT
TCTGTGGATAACCGTATTACCGCCTTTGAGTGAGCTGATACCGCTCGCCGCAGCCGAACGACCGAGCGCA
GCGAGTCAGTGAGCGAGGAAGCGGAAGAGCGCCTGATGCGGTATTTTCTCCTTACGCATCTGTGCGGTAT
TTCACACCGCATAGACCAGCCGCGTAACCTGGCAAAATCGGTTACGGTTGAGTAATAAATGGATGCCCTG
CGTAAGCGGGTGTGGGCGGACAATAAAGTCTTAAACTGAACAAAATAGATCTAAACTATGACAATAAAGT
CTTAAACTAGACAGAATAGTTGTAAACTGAAATCAGTCCAGTTATGCTGTGAAAAAGCATACTGGACTTT
TGTTATGGCTAAAGCAAACTCTTCATTTTCTGAAGTGCAAATTGCCCGTCGTATTAAAGAGGGGCGTGGC
CAAGGGCATGGTAAAGACTATATTCGCGGCGTTGTGACAATTTACCGAACAACTCCGCGGCCGGGAAGCC
GATCTCGGCTTGAACGAATTGTTAGGTGGCGGTACTTGGGTCGATATCAAAGTGCATCACTTCTTCCCGT
ATGCCCAACTTTGTATAGAGAGCCACTGCGGGATCGTCACCGTAATCTGCTTGCACGTAGATCACATAAG
CACCAAGCGCGTTGGCCTCATGCTTGAGGAGATTGATGAGCGCGGTGGCAATGCCCTGCCTCCGGTGCTC
GCCGGAGACTGCGAGATCATAGATATAGATCTCACTACGCGGCTGCTCAAACTTGGGCAGAACGTAAGCC
GCGAGAGCGCCAACAACCGCTTCTTGGTCGAAGGCAGCAAGCGCGATGAATGTCTTACTACGGAGCAAGT
TCCCGAGGTAATCGGAGTCCGGCTGATGTTGGGAGTAGGTGGCTACGTCTCCGAACTCACGACCGAAAAG
ATCAAGAGCAGCCCGCATGGATTTGACTTGGTCAGGGCCGAGCCTACATGTGCGAATGATGCCCATACTT
GAGCCACCTAACTTTGTTTTAGGGCGACTGCCCTGCTGCGTAACATCGTTGCTGCTGCGTAACATCGTTG
CTGCTCCATAACATCAAACATCGACCCACGGCGTAACGCGCTTGCTGCTTGGATGCCCGAGGCATAGACT
GTACAAAAAAACAGTCATAACAAGCCATGAAAACCGCCACTGCGCCGTTACCACCGCTGCGTTCGGTCAA
GGTTCTGGACCAGTTGCGTGAGCGCATACGCTACTTGCATTACAGTTTACGAACCGAACAGGCTTATGTC
AACTGGGTTTGTGCCTTCATCCGTTTCCACGGTGTGCGTCACCCGGCAACCTTGGGCAGCAGCGAAGTCG
AGGCATTTCTGTCCTGGCTGGCGAACGAGCGCAAGGTTTCGGTCTCCACGCATCGTCAGGCATTGGCGGC
CTTGCTGTTCTTCTACGGCAAGGTGCTGTGCACGGATCTGCCCTTGCTTCAGGAGATCGGTAGACCTCGG
CCGTCGCGGCGCTTGCCGGTGGTGCTGACCCCGGATGAAGTGGTTCGCATCCTCGGTTTTCTGGAAGGCG
AGCATCGTTTGTTCGCCCAGGACTCTAGCTATAGTTCTAGTGGTTGGCTACAGCTTTGTTTGTACTATCA
ACAGGTTGAACTGCTGATCAACAGATCCTCTACGCGGCCGCGGTACCATAACTTCGTATAGCATACATTA
TACGAAGTTATCTGGTTTTACTAGTATCGATTCGCGACCTACTCCGGAATATTAATAGATCATGGAGATA
ATTAAAATGATAACCATCTCGCAAATAAATAAGTATTTTACTGTTTTCGTAACAGTTTTGTAATAAAAAA
ACCTATAAATATTCCGGATTATTCATACCGTCCCACCATCGGGCGCGGATCCATGGACTACAAGGACGAC
GATGACAAGCTCGATCTTGAAGTCCTCTTTCAGGGACCC
[1593 nt withheld, positions 4563-6155]
TGAAAGCTTGTCGAGAAGTACTAGAGGATCATAATCAGCCATACCACATTTGTAGAGGTTTTACTTGCTT
TAAAAAACCTCCCACACCTCCCCCTGAACCTGAAACATAAAATGAATGCAATTGTTGTTGTTAACTTGTT
TATTGCAGCTTATAATGGTTACAAATAAAGCAATAGCATCACAAATTTCACAAATAAAGCATTTTTTTCA
CTGCATTCTAGTTGTGGTTTGTCCAAACTCATCAATGTATCTTATCATGTCTGGATCTGATCACTGCTTG
AGCCTAGAAGATCCGGCTGCTAACAAAGCCCGAAAGGAAGCTGAGTTGGCTGCTGCCACCGCTGAGCAAT
AACTATCATAACCCCTAGGAGATCCGAACCA
